Addgene plasmid #221844: Tol2-U6.3-sgRNA-non-targeting-control -GFP
Purpose: Tol2 transposon expresses control non-targeting sgRNA from chick U6.3 promoter expresses GFP reporter from GAGC promoter
Depositing lab: Stephen Terry. Depositing organization: University College London. Publication: Mitochondrial dynamics regulate cell morphology in the developing cochlea. O'Sullivan JDB, Terry S, Scott CA, Bullen A, Jagger DJ, Mann ZF. Development. 2024 Aug 1;151(15):dev202845. doi: 10.1242/dev.202845. Epub 2024 Aug 9. PubMed 39120083.
Backbone
  Vector backbone: pTol2{Exp}
  Backbone manufacturer: vectorbuilder
  Backbone size w/o insert (bp): 3000
  Total vector size (bp): 5672
  Modifications to backbone: Chick U6.3 RNA promotor to express sgRNA and EGFP expressed from GACG promoter
  Vector type: Mammalian Expression, CRISPR ; Tol2 transposon optimised for chick expression
Growth in bacteria
  Bacterial resistance: Ampicillin, 100 μg/mL
  Growth temperature: 37°C
  Growth strain: DH5alpha
  Copy number: High Copy
Gene/Insert 1
  Gene/Insert name: EGFP
  Insert size (bp): 717
  Promoter: GACG
  Cloning method: Unknown
  Sequencing primers: 5′ -
Gene/Insert 2
  Gene/Insert name: non-targeting control sgRNA- GCACTGCTACGATCTACACC
  Promoter: U6.3 chick
  Cloning method: Restriction Enzyme; 5′ cloning site BsaI (destroyed during cloning); 3′ cloning site BsaI (destroyed during cloning)
  Sequencing primers: 5′ -
Terms and licenses: Academic/Nonprofit Terms; Industry Terms: Not Available to Industry
Depositor comments: Please visit https://doi.org/10.1101/2024.03.04.583298 for bioRxiv preprint.
How to cite: Tol2-U6.3-sgRNA-non-targeting-control -GFP was a gift from Stephen Terry (Addgene plasmid # 221844 ; http://n2t.net/addgene:221844 ; RRID:Addgene_221844)
