[The description below was written by a language model from this plasmid's Addgene catalogue record and pLannotate feature annotations shown in this document.]
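Description:
Tol2-U6.3-sgRNA-non-targeting-control-GFP is a 5,672 bp Tol2 transposon plasmid built on a commercial pTol2 expression backbone and described as optimised for expression in chick cells. It serves as the negative control in a CRISPR guide-delivery system. In bacteria it replicates from a high-copy ColE1/pUC-type origin and is selected with ampicillin through the β-lactamase gene and its native promoter. The Tol2 terminal repeats themselves were not picked up by the automated annotation. By design they would flank the cargo, allowing genomic integration when Tol2 transposase is supplied from a separate source.

The cargo consists of two expression units separated by Gateway attB sites (attB4, attB1, attB3), which are remnants of the modular assembly. The first unit uses the chicken U6.3 RNA polymerase III promoter, stated in the catalogue record but not annotated in the feature table, to drive a non-targeting guide fused to the Streptococcus pyogenes Cas9 sgRNA scaffold. That scaffold is detected as a tracrRNA fragment. The spacer was inserted by BsaI cloning, which destroyed both sites. The second unit expresses EGFP from what the record variously calls a "GAGC" or "GACG" promoter. The annotated parts (CMV enhancer, chicken β-actin promoter and the chimeric β-actin/β-globin intron) correspond to a CAG-type promoter, and the unit ends in an SV40 polyadenylation signal. The short HBB and large T antigen hits are probably incidental matches within the intron and poly(A) regions.

No Cas9 gene is present, so the nuclease must be supplied separately. EGFP marks cells that received the construct. This makes the plasmid a matched control for targeting-guide versions, and the associated work concerns the developing chick cochlea.
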