Features (pLannotate 1.2.2; 14 found; start..end, strand, type, name):
    106..210     -  promoter       AmpR promoter: bla
    577..597     +  protein_bind   attB4: mutant version of attB; core recombination site for the Gateway® BP reaction BP Clonase™
    937..1004    +  misc_RNA       tracrRNA (fragment): trans-activating CRISPR RNA for the Streptococcus pyogenes CRISPR/Cas9 system
   1012..1032    +  protein_bind   attB1: mutant version of attB; core recombination site for the Gateway® BP reaction BP Clonase™
   1039..1418    +  enhancer       CMV enhancer: human cytomegalovirus immediate early enhancer
   1420..1697    +  promoter       chicken β-actin promoter: No description available
   1698..2714    +  intron         chimeric intron: chimera between introns from chicken β-actin and rabbit β-globin
   2712..2780    +  CDS            HBB (fragment): HBB_LEPEU - Experimental evidence at protein level: Swiss-Prot protein existence level 1. Involved in oxygen transport from the lung to the various peripheral tissues. From Lepus europaeus (European hare).
   2775..3494    +  CDS            EGFP: the original enhanced GFP (Yang et al., 1996) mammalian codon-optimized
   3501..3521    -  protein_bind   attB3: mutant version of attB; core recombination site for the Gateway® BP reaction BP Clonase™
   3549..3670    -  polyA_signal   SV40 poly(A) signal: SV40 polyadenylation signal
   3693..3761    -  CDS            large T antigen (fragment): large T antigen from SV40 (simian virus 40)
   4158..4746    -  rep_origin     ori: high-copy-number ColE1/pMB1/pBR322/pUC origin of replication
   4917..105     -  CDS            AmpR (across the origin): β-lactamase; bla; confers resistance to ampicillin, carbenicillin, and related antibiotics
>Addgene plasmid #221844 | Tol2-U6.3-sgRNA-non-targeting-control -GFP | addgene full sequence | sequence record 437475 | Addgene NGS Result
TTCAGCATCTTTTACTTTCACCAGCGTTTCTGGGTGAGCAAAAACAGGAAGGCAAAATGCCGCAAAAAAG
GGAATAAGGGCGACACGGAAATGTTGAATACTCATACTCTTCCTTTTTCAATATTATTGAAGCATTTATC
AGGGTTATTGTCTCATGAGCGGATACATATTTGAATGTATTTAGAAAAATAAACAAATAGGGGTTCCGCG
CACATTTCCCCGAAAAGTGCCACCTGACGTCTAAGAAACCATTATTATCATGACATTAACCTATAAAAAT
AGGCGTATCACGAGGCCCTTTCGTCCAGAGGTGTAAAGTACTTGAGTAATTTTACTTGATTACTGTACTT
AAGTATTATTTTTGGGGATTTTTACTTTACTTGAGTACAATTAAAAATCAATACTTTTACTTTTACTTAA
TTACATTTTTTTAGAAAAAAAAGTACTTTTTACTCCTTACAATTTTATTTACAGTCAAAAAGTACTTATT
TTTTGGAGATCACTTCATTCTATTTTCCCTTGCTATTACCAAACCAATTGAATTGCGCTGATGCCCAGTT
TAATTTAAATAGATCTCAACTTTGTATAGAAAAGTTGGCGCCGCCGCTCCTTCAGGCACTGCCGACGACA
GCCCAGGCGGAGGTCCTGAGCGCCGGCGCTAAATTTGCATAAAGAACTACCCAGGAGCCCTCGCGCGCGG
AAACGGGCAAAAAGGGGCTTCTAATATGGAAATATTACGCCGAATCGCGTTACAAATCGGCTAAGCGGGC
CTAAGAGTTAACAAGATGTGCTATTAAGCGGAGCCTTTTGGTGGGAAGAAATGGAGTAGTCACTGTGTTC
TAAAAGAACTTGCAGAATGAGCCTTTAAATACCGCAGTCTCGATGCTCTTAGTCGGATGCACTGCTACGA
TCTACACCGTTTAAGAGCTATGCTGGAAACAGCATAGCAAGTTTAAATAAGGCTAGTCCGTTATCAACTT
GAAAAAGTGGCACCGAGTCGGTGCTTTTTTTCAAGTTTGTACAAAAAAGCAGGCTGTCGACATTGATTAT
TGACTAGTTATTAATAGTAATCAATTACGGGGTCATTAGTTCATAGCCCATATATGGAGTTCCGCGTTAC
ATAACTTACGGTAAATGGCCCGCCTGGCTGACCGCCCAACGACCCCCGCCCATTGACGTCAATAATGACG
TATGTTCCCATAGTAACGCCAATAGGGACTTTCCATTGACGTCAATGGGTGGAGTATTTACGGTAAACTG
CCCACTTGGCAGTACATCAAGTGTATCATATGCCAAGTACGCCCCCTATTGACGTCAATGACGGTAAATG
GCCCGCCTGGCATTATGCCCAGTACATGACCTTATGGGACTTTCCTACTTGGCAGTACATCTACGTATTA
GTCATCGCTATTACCATGGTCGAGGTGAGCCCCACGTTCTGCTTCACTCTCCCCATCTCCCCCCCCTCCC
CACCCCCAATTTTGTATTTATTTATTTTTTAATTATTTTGTGCAGCGATGGGGGCGGGGGGGGGGGGGGG
GCGCGCGCCRGGSGGGGSGGGGSGGGGSGRGGGGSGGGGSGGGGSGRGGSGGAGAGGKGCGGCGGCAGCC
AATCAGAGCGGCGCGCTCCGAAAGTTTCCTTTTATGGCGAGGCGGCGGCGGCGGCGGCCCTATAAAAAGC
GAAGCGCGCGGCGGGCGGGAGTCGCTGCGCGCTGCCTTCGCCCCGTGCCCCGCTCCGCCGCCGCCTCGCG
CCGCCCGCCCCGGCTCTGACTGACCGCGTTACTCCCACAGGTGAGCGGGCGGGACGGCCCTTCTCCTCCG
GGCTGTAATTAGCGCTTGGTTTAATGACGGCTTGTTTCTTTTCTGTGGCTGCGTGAAAGCCTTGAGGGGC
TCCGGGAGGGCCCTTTGTGCGGGGGGAGCGGCTCGGGGGGTGCGTGCGTGTGTGTGTGCGTGGGGAGCGC
CGCGTGCGGCTCCGCGCTGCCCGGCGGCTGTGAGCGCTGCGGGCGCGGCGCGGGGCTTTGTGCGCTCCGC
AGTGTGCGCGAGGGGAGCGCGGCCGGGGGCGGTGCCCCGCGGTGCGGGGGGGGCTGCGAGGGGAACAAAG
GCTGCGTGCGGGGTGTGTGCGTGGGGGGGTGAGCAGGGGGTGTGGGCGCGTCGGTCGGGCTGCAACCCCC
CCTGCACCCCCCTCCCCGAGTTGCTGAGCACGGCCCGGCTTCGGGTGCGGGGCTCCGTACGGGGCGTGGC
GCGGGGCTCGCCGTGCCGGGCGGGGGGTGGCGGCAGGTGGGGGTGCCGGGCGGGGCGGGGCCGCCTCGGG
CCGGGGRGGGCTCGGGGGAGGGGCGCGGCGGCCCCCGGAGCGCCGGCGGCTGTCGAGGCGCGGCGAGCCG
CAGCCATTGCCTTTTATGGTAATCGTGCGAGAGGGCGCAGGGACTTCCTTTGTCCCAAATCTGTGCGGAG
CCGAAATCTGGGAGGCGCCGCCGCACCCCCTCTAGCGGGCGCGGGGCGAAGCGGTGCGGCGCCGGCAGGA
AGGAAATGGGCGGGGAGGGCCTTCGTGCGTCGCCGCGCCGCCGTCCCCTTCTCCCTCTCCAGCCTCGGGG
CTGTCCGCGGGGGGACGGCTGCCTTCGGGGGGGACGGGGCAGGGCGGGGTTCGGCTTCTGGCGTGTGACC
GGCGGCTCTAGAGCCTCTGCTAACCATGTTCATGCCTTCTTCTTTTTCCTACAGCTCCTGGGCAACGTGC
TGGTTATTGTGCTGTCTCATCATTTTGGCAAAGAATTCGCCACCATGGTGAGCAAGGGCGAGGAGCTGTT
CACCGGGGTGGTGCCCATCCTGGTCGAGCTGGACGGCGACGTAAACGGCCACAAGTTCAGCGTGTCCGGC
GAGGGCGAGGGCGATGCCACCTACGGCAAGCTGACCCTGAAGTTCATCTGCACCACCGGCAAGCTGCCCG
TGCCCTGGCCCACCCTCGTGACCACCCTGACCTACGGCGTGCAGTGCTTCAGCCGCTACCCCGACCACAT
GAAGCAGCACGACTTCTTCAAGTCCGCCATGCCCGAAGGCTACGTCCAGGAGCGCACCATCTTCTTCAAG
GACGACGGCAACTACAAGACCCGCGCCGAGGTGAAGTTCGAGGGCGACACCCTGGTGAACCGCATCGAGC
TGAAGGGCATCGACTTCAAGGAGGACGGCAACATCCTGGGGCACAAGCTGGAGTACAACTACAACAGCCA
CAACGTCTATATCATGGCCGACAAGCAGAAGAACGGCATCAAGGTGAACTTCAAGATCCGCCACAACATC
GAGGACGGCAGCGTGCAGCTCGCCGACCACTACCAGCAGAACACCCCCATCGGCGACGGCCCCGTGCTGC
TGCCCGACAACCACTACCTGAGCACCCAGTCCGCCCTGAGCAAAGACCCCAACGAGAAGCGCGATCACAT
GGTCCTGCTGGAGTTCGTGACCGCCGCCGGGATCACTCTCGGCATGGACGAGCTGTACAAGTAAGGATCC
CAACTTTATTATACATAGTTGATGGCCGGCCGCTTCGAGCAGACATGATAAGATACATTGATGAGTTTGG
ACAAACCACAACTAGAATGCAGTGAAAAAAATGCTTTATTTGTGAAATTTGTGATGCTATTGCTTTATTT
GTAACCATTATAAGCTGCAATAAACAAGTTAACAACAACAATTGCATTCATTTTATGTTTCAGGTTCAGG
GGGAGGTGTGGGAGGTTTTTTAAAGCAAGTAAAACCTCTACAAATGTGGTAGATATCAAGCTTAAACAAG
AATCTCTAGTTTTCTTTCTTGCTTTTACTTTTACTTCCTTAATACTCAAGTACAATTTTAATGGAGTACT
TTTTTACTTTTACTCAAGTAAGATTCTAGCCAGATACTTTTACTTTTAATTGAGTAAAATTTTCCCTAAG
TACTTGTACTTTCACTTGAGTAAAATTTTTGAGTACTTTTTACACCTCTGGGCGCTCTTCCGCTTCCTCG
CTCACTGACTCGCTGCGCTCGGTCGTTCGGCTGCGGCGAGCGGTATCAGCTCACTCAAAGGCGGTAATAC
GGTTATCCACAGAATCAGGGGATAACGCAGGAAAGAACATGTGAGCAAAAGGCCAGCAAAAGGCCAGGAA
CCGTAAAAAGGCCGCGTTGCTGGCGTTTTTCCATAGGCTCCGCCCCCCTGACGAGCATCACAAAAATCGA
CGCTCAAGTCAGAGGTGGCGAAACCCGACAGGACTATAAAGATACCAGGCGTTTCCCCCTGGAAGCTCCC
TCGTGCGCTCTCCTGTTCCGACCCTGCCGCTTACCGGATACCTGTCCGCCTTTCTCCCTTCGGGAAGCGT
GGCGCTTTCTCATAGCTCACGCTGTAGGTATCTCAGTTCGGTGTAGGTCGTTCGCTCCAAGCTGGGCTGT
GTGCACGAACCCCCCGTTCAGCCCGACCGCTGCGCCTTATCCGGTAACTATCGTCTTGAGTCCAACCCGG
TAAGACACGACTTATCGCCACTGGCAGCAGCCACTGGTAACAGGATTAGCAGAGCGAGGTATGTAGGCGG
TGCTACAGAGTTCTTGAAGTGGTGGCCTAACTACGGCTACACTAGAAGAACAGTATTTGGTATCTGCGCT
CTGCTGAAGCCAGTTACCTTCGGAAAAAGAGTTGGTAGCTCTTGATCCGGCAAACAAACCACCGCTGGTA
GCGGTGGTTTTTTTGTTTGCAAGCAGCAGATTACGCGCAGAAAAAAAGGATCTCAAGAAGATCCTTTGAT
CTTTTCTACGGGGTCTGACGCTCAGTGGAACGAAAACTCACGTTAAGGGATTTTGGTCATGAGATTATCA
AAAAGGATCTTCACCTAGATCCTTTTAAATTAAAAATGAAGTTTTAAATCAATCTAAAGTATATATGAGT
AAACTTGGTCTGACAGTTACCAATGCTTAATCAGTGAGGCACCTATCTCAGCGATCTGTCTATTTCGTTC
ATCCATAGTTGCCTGACTCCCCGTCGTGTAGATAACTACGATACGGGAGGGCTTACCATCTGGCCCCAGT
GCTGCAATGATACCGCGAGATCCACGCTCACCGGCTCCAGATTTATCAGCAATAAACCAGCCAGCCGGAA
GGGCCGAGCGCAGAAGTGGTCCTGCAACTTTATCCGCCTCCATCCAGTCTATTAATTGTTGCCGGGAAGC
TAGAGTAAGTAGTTCGCCAGTTAATAGTTTGCGCAACGTTGTTGCCATTGCTACAGGCATCGTGGTGTCA
CGCTCGTCGTTTGGTATGGCTTCATTCAGCTCCGGTTCCCAACGATCAAGGCGAGTTACATGATCCCCCA
TGTTGTGCAAAAAAGCGGTTAGCTCCTTCGGTCCTCCGATCGTTGTCAGAAGTAAGTTGGCCGCAGTGTT
ATCACTCATGGTTATGGCAGCACTGCATAATTCTCTTACTGTCATGCCATCCGTAAGATGCTTTTCTGTG
ACTGGTGAGTACTCAACCAAGTCATTCTGAGAATAGTGTATGCGGCGACCGAGTTGCTCTTGCCCGGCGT
CAATACGGGATAATACCGCGCCACATAGCAGAACTTTAAAAGTGCTCATCATTGGAAAACGTTCTTCGGG
GCGAAAACTCTCAAGGATCTTACCGCTGTTGAGATCCAGTTCGATGTAACCCACTCGTGCACCCAACTGA
TC
